Addgene plasmid #144099: TFORF1249
Purpose: Lentiviral vector for overexpressing transcription factor ORFs with unique 24-bp barcodes. Barcodes facilitate identification of transcription factors in pooled screens.
Depositing lab: Feng Zhang. Depositing organization: Broad Institute. Publication: A transcription factor atlas of directed differentiation. Joung J, Ma S, Tay T, Geiger-Schuller KR, Kirchgatterer PC, Verdine VK, Guo B, Arias-Garcia MA, Allen WE, Singh A, Kuksenko O, Abudayyeh OO, Gootenberg JS, Fu Z, Macrae RK, Buenrostro JD, Regev A, Zhang F. Cell. 2023 Jan 5;186(1):209-229.e26. doi: 10.1016/j.cell.2022.11.026. PubMed 36608654.
Backbone
  Vector backbone: pLX_TRC317
  Backbone manufacturer: Broad Institute Genetic Perturbation Platform
  Backbone size w/o insert (bp): 8264
  Vector type: Mammalian Expression, Lentiviral
  Selectable markers: Puromycin
Growth in bacteria
  Bacterial resistance: Ampicillin, 100 μg/mL
  Growth temperature: 37°C
  Growth strain: NEB Stable
  Copy number: High Copy
Gene/Insert
  Gene/Insert name: ZNF133
  Species: H. sapiens (human)
  Insert size (bp): 2075
  Entrez Gene: ZNF133 (a.k.a. ZNF150, pHZ-13, pHZ-66)
  Promoter: EF1a
  Cloning method: Unknown
  Sequencing primers: 5′ GGGTGGAGACTGAAGTTAGGCCAG; 3′ CACATAGCGTAAAAGGAGCAACATAG
Terms and licenses: Academic/Nonprofit Terms; Industry Terms: Not Available to Industry
Depositor comments: NM_001283002,XM_017028041,XM_017028042,ENST00000628216 . The transcription factor ORF portion of this plasmid was synthesized by Genewiz. Please test multiple small colonies in case of plasmid recombination. To make this collection available in a timely manner, a portion of this collection was not fully sequenced by Addgene. If an Addgene verified full plasmid sequence is not available, please contact us prior to placing an order to request the full sequence.
How to cite: TFORF1249 was a gift from Feng Zhang (Addgene plasmid # 144099 ; http://n2t.net/addgene:144099 ; RRID:Addgene_144099)
