[The description below was written by a language model from this plasmid's Addgene catalogue record and pLannotate feature annotations shown in this document.]
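Description:
TFORF1249 is a lentiviral mammalian expression plasmid built on the pLX_TRC317 backbone and belongs to a barcoded collection of transcription factor open reading frames. It carries human ZNF133, a zinc finger protein annotated as a possible transcriptional repressor, under the strong constitutive EF-1α promoter. The sequenced record is 10,339 nt, consistent with the stated 8,264 bp backbone plus a 2,075 bp insert. The automated annotation labels only two segments of the region between the EF-1α promoter and the WPRE as ZNF133. This probably reflects partial matching of this synthesized isoform to the reference protein rather than a truncated insert. The 24-bp barcode described in the catalogue entry is not annotated as a feature, and the record does not state its position.

The viral portion has a third-generation, self-inactivating layout. An RSV promoter drives a truncated HIV-1 5' LTR, followed by the Ψ packaging signal with a gag fragment, the RRE for Rev-dependent nuclear export of the genomic RNA, and a cPPT/CTS element. A WPRE downstream of the ORF enhances transcript expression, and a ΔU3 3' LTR inactivates the LTR promoter after integration. Upstream of the EF-1α cassette, SV40 promoter sequences precede a puromycin N-acetyltransferase gene, which allows selection of transduced mammalian cells. In bacteria the plasmid is maintained at high copy through a ColE1/pUC-type origin with ampicillin resistance, and an f1 origin is also present. The depositor notes a risk of recombination during propagation.

The construct is intended for overexpressing ZNF133 in mammalian cells, alone or in pooled transcription factor screens. In pooled screens, the barcode identifies which factor each cell received, for example in directed differentiation studies.
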