Features (pLannotate 1.2.2; 32 found; start..end, strand, type, name):
      5..231     +  promoter       RSV promoter: Rous sarcoma virus enhancer/promoter
    232..412     +  LTR            5' LTR (truncated): truncated 5' long terminal repeat (LTR) from HIV-1
    459..584     +  misc_feature   HIV-1 Ψ: packaging signal of human immunodeficiency virus type 1
    568..931     +  CDS            HIV-1 gag (fragment): gag protein from human immunodeficiency virus 1; gag
   1077..1310    +  misc_feature   RRE: The Rev response element (RRE) of HIV-1 allows for Rev-dependent mRNA export from the nucleus to the cytoplasm.
   1687..1713    +  CDS            Rev (fragment): human immunodeficiency virus 1 (HIV-1) Rev protein; rev; enhances nuclear export of unspliced and incompletely spliced viral mRNAs
   1720..1743    +  promoter       SV40 promoter (fragment): SV40 early promoter
   1744..1815    +  promoter       SV40 promoter (fragment): SV40 enhancer and early promoter
   1839..1974    +  rep_origin     SV40 ori: SV40 origin of replication
   2020..2616    +  CDS            PuroR (fragment): puromycin N-acetyltransferase; pac from Streptomyces; confers resistance to puromycin
   2665..2782    +  misc_feature   cPPT/CTS: central polypurine tract and central termination sequence of HIV-1
   2847..2913    +  CDS            small t antigen (fragment): SV40 (simian virus 40) small t antigen
   2920..4098    +  promoter       EF-1α promoter: strong constitutive promoter for human elongation factor EF-1α
   4124..4852    +  CDS            ZNF133 (fragment): ZN133_HUMAN - Also known as ZNF150. Experimental evidence at protein level: Swiss-Prot protein existence level 1. May be involved in transcriptional regulation as a repressor. From Homo sapiens (Human).
   5999..6085    +  CDS            ZNF133 (fragment): ZN133_HUMAN - Also known as ZNF150. Experimental evidence at protein level: Swiss-Prot protein existence level 1. May be involved in transcriptional regulation as a repressor. From Homo sapiens (Human).
   6101..6154    +  promoter       U6 promoter (fragment): RNA polymerase III promoter for human U6 snRNA
   6196..6784    +  misc_feature   WPRE: woodchuck hepatitis virus posttranscriptional regulatory element
   6835..6854    +  misc_feature   cPPT/CTS (fragment): central polypurine tract and central termination sequence of HIV-1
   6856..7089    +  LTR            3' LTR (ΔU3): self-inactivating 3' long terminal repeat (LTR) from HIV-1
   7167..7288    +  polyA_signal   SV40 poly(A) signal: SV40 polyadenylation signal
   7328..7463    +  rep_origin     SV40 ori: SV40 origin of replication
   7484..7502    -  promoter       T7 promoter: promoter for bacteriophage T7 RNA polymerase
   7510..7665    +  CDS            lacZα (fragment): LacZα fragment of β-galactosidase; lacZ fragment
   7670..8098    +  rep_origin     f1 ori (sequence partly withheld): f1 bacteriophage origin of replication; arrow indicates direction of (+) strand synthesis
   8151..8255    +  promoter       AmpR promoter: bla
   8256..9116    +  CDS            AmpR: β-lactamase; bla; confers resistance to ampicillin, carbenicillin, and related antibiotics
   9287..9875    +  rep_origin     ori: high-copy-number ColE1/pMB1/pBR322/pUC origin of replication
  10058..10150   +  CDS            lacI (fragment): lac repressor; lacI; The lac repressor binds to the lac operator to inhibit transcription in E. coli. This inhibition can be relieved by adding lactose or isopropyl-β-D-thiogalactopyranoside (IPTG).
  10163..10184   +  protein_bind   CAP binding site: CAP binding activates transcription in the presence of cAMP. E. coli catabolite activator protein
  10199..10229   +  promoter       lac promoter: promoter for the E. coli lac operon
  10237..10253   +  protein_bind   lac operator: The lac repressor binds to the lac operator to inhibit transcription in E. coli. This inhibition can be relieved by adding lactose or isopropyl-β-D-thiogalactopyranoside (IPTG). lac repressor encoded by lacI
  10298..10316   +  promoter       T3 promoter: promoter for bacteriophage T3 RNA polymerase
>Addgene plasmid #144099 | TFORF1249 | addgene full sequence | sequence record 396197 | Addgene NGS Result
TTAATGTAGTCTTATGCAATACTCTTGTAGTCTTGCAACATGGTAACGATGAGTTAGCAACATGCCTTAC
AAGGAGAGAAAAAGCACCGTGCATGCCGATTGGTGGAAGTAAGGTGGTACGATCGTGCCTTATTAGGAAG
GCAACAGACGGGTCTGACATGGATTGGACGAACCACTGAATTGCCGCATTGCAGAGATATTGTATTTAAG
TGCCTAGCTCGATACATAAACGGGTCTCTCTGGTTAGACCAGATCTGAGCCTGGGAGCTCTCTGGCTAAC
TAGGGAACCCACTGCTTAAGCCTCAATAAAGCTTGCCTTGAGTGCTTCAAGTAGTGTGTGCCCGTCTGTT
GTGTGACTCTGGTAACTAGAGATCCCTCAGACCCTTTTAGTCAGTGTGGAAAATCTCTAGCAGTGGCGCC
CGAACAGGGACTTGAAAGCGAAAGGGAAACCAGAGGAGCTCTCTCGACGCAGGACTCGGCTTGCTGAAGC
GCGCACGGCAAGAGGCGAGGGGCGGCGACTGGTGAGTACGCCAAAAATTTTGACTAGCGGAGGCTAGAAG
GAGAGAGATGGGTGCGAGAGCGTCAGTATTAAGCGGGGGAGAATTAGATCGCGATGGGAAAAAATTCGGT
TAAGGCCAGGGGGAAAGAAAAAATATAAATTAAAACATATAGTATGGGCAAGCAGGGAGCTAGAACGATT
CGCAGTTAATCCTGGCCTGTTAGAAACATCAGAAGGCTGTAGACAAATACTGGGACAGCTACAACCATCC
CTTCAGACAGGATCAGAAGAACTTAGATCATTATATAATACAGTAGCAACCCTCTATTGTGTGCATCAAA
GGATAGAGATAAAAGACACCAAGGAAGCTTTAGACAAGATAGAGGAAGAGCAAAACAAAAGTAAGACCAC
CGCACAGCAAGCGGCCGCTGATCTTCAGACCTGGAGGAGGAGATATGAGGGACAATTGGAGAAGTGAATT
ATATAAATATAAAGTAGTAAAAATTGAACCATTAGGAGTAGCACCCACCAAGGCAAAGAGAAGAGTGGTG
CAGAGAGAAAAAAGAGCAGTGGGAATAGGAGCTTTGTTCCTTGGGTTCTTGGGAGCAGCAGGAAGCACTA
TGGGCGCAGCGTCAATGACGCTGACGGTACAGGCCAGACAATTATTGTCTGGTATAGTGCAGCAGCAGAA
CAATTTGCTGAGGGCTATTGAGGCGCAACAGCATCTGTTGCAACTCACAGTCTGGGGCATCAAGCAGCTC
CAGGCAAGAATCCTGGCTGTGGAAAGATACCTAAAGGATCAACAGCTCCTGGGGATTTGGGGTTGCTCTG
GAAAACTCATTTGCACCACTGCTGTGCCTTGGAATGCTAGTTGGAGTAATAAATCTCTGGAACAGATTTG
GAATCACACGACCTGGATGGAGTGGGACAGAGAAATTAACAATTACACAAGCTTAATACACTCCTTAATT
GAAGAATCGCAAAACCAGCAAGAAAAGAATGAACAAGAATTATTGGAATTAGATAAATGGGCAAGTTTGT
GGAATTGGTTTAACATAACAAATTGGCTGTGGTATATAAAATTATTCATAATGATAGTAGGAGGCTTGGT
AGGTTTAAGAATAGTTTTTGCTGTACTTTCTATAGTGAATAGAGTTAGGCAGGGATATTCACCATTATCG
TTTCAGACCCACCTCCCAACCCCGAGGGGACCCATGCATTGCATCTCAATTAGTCAGCAACCAGGTGTGG
AAAGTCCCCAGGCTCCCCAGCAGGCAGAAGTATGCAAAGCATGCGTCTCAATTAGTCAGCAACCATAGTC
CCGCCCCTAACTCCGCCCATCCCGCCCCTAACTCCGCCCAGTTCCGCCCATTCTCCGCCCCATGGCTGAC
TAATTTTTTTTATTTATGCAGAGGCCGAGGCCGCCTCGGCCTCTGAGCTATTCCAGAAGTAGTGAGGAGG
CTTTTTTGGAGGCCTAGGCTTTTGCAAAAAGCTTTCTAGAGGTACCACCGGAGCTTACCATGACCGAGTA
CAAGCCCACGGTGCGCCTCGCCACCCGCGACGACGTCCCCAGGGCCGTACGCACCCTCGCCGCCGCGTTC
GCCGACTACCCCGCCACGCGCCACACCGTCGATCCGGACCGCCACATCGAGCGGGTCACCGAGCTGCAAG
AACTCTTCCTCACGCGCGTCGGGCTCGACATCGGCAAGGTGTGGGTCGCGGACGACGGCGCCGCCGTGGC
GGTCTGGACCACGCCGGAGAGCGTCGAAGCGGGGGCGGTGTTCGCCGAGATCGGCCCGCGCATGGCCGAG
TTGAGCGGTTCCCGGCTGGCCGCGCAGCAACAGATGGAAGGCCTCCTGGCGCCGCACCGGCCCAAGGAGC
CCGCGTGGTTCCTGGCCACCGTCGGCGTCTCGCCCGACCACCAGGGCAAGGGTCTGGGCAGCGCCGTCGT
GCTCCCCGGAGTGGAGGCGGCCGAGCGCGCCGGGGTGCCCGCCTTCCTGGAGACCTCCGCGCCCCGCAAC
CTCCCCTTCTACGAGCGGCTCGGCTTCACCGTCACCGCCGACGTCGAGGTGCCCGAAGGACCGCGCACCT
GGTGCATGACCCGCAAGCCCGGTGCCAGTTAACGAATTCTAGATCTTGAGACAAATGGCAGTATTCATCC
ACAATTTTAAAAGAAAAGGGGGGATTGGGGGGTACAGTGCAGGGGAAAGAATAGTAGACATAATAGCAAC
AGACATACAAACTAAAGAATTACAAAAACAAATTACAAAAATTCAAAATTTTCGGGTTTATTACAGGGAC
AGCAGAGATCCACTTTGGCGCCGGCTCGAGGCCTGCAGGTGCAAAGATGGATAAAGTTTTAAACAGAGAG
GAATCTTTGCAGCTAATGGACCTTCTAGGTCTTGAAAGGAGTGGGAATTGGCTCCGGTGCCCGTCAGTGG
GCAGAGCGCACATCGCCCACAGTCCCCGAGAAGTTGGGGGGAGGGGTCGGCAATTGAACCGGTGCCTAGA
GAAGGTGGCGCGGGGTAAACTGGGAAAGTGATGTCGTGTACTGGCTCCGCCTTTTTCCCGAGGGTGGGGG
AGAACCGTATATAAGTGCAGTAGTCGCCGTGAACGTTCTTTTTCGCAACGGGTTTGCCGCCAGAACACAG
GTAAGTGCCGTGTGTGGTTCCCGCGGGCCTGGCCTCTTTACGGGTTATGGCCCTTGCGTGCCTTGAATTA
CTTCCACCTGGCTGCAGTACGTGATTCTTGATCCCGAGCTTCGGGTTGGAAGTGGGTGGGAGAGTTCGAG
GCCTTGCGCTTAAGGAGCCCCTTCGCCTCGTGCTTGAGTTGAGGCCTGGCCTGGGCGCTGGGGCCGCCGC
GTGCGAATCTGGTGGCACCTTCGCGCCTGTCTCGCTGCTTTCGATAAGTCTCTAGCCATTTAAAATTTTT
GATGACCTGCTGCGACGCTTTTTTTCTGGCAAGATAGTCTTGTAAATGCGGGCCAAGATCTGCACACTGG
TATTTCGGTTTTTGGGGCCGCGGGCGGCGACGGGGCCCGTGCGTCCCAGCGCACATGTTCGGCGAGGCGG
GGCCTGCGAGCGCGGCCACCGAGAATCGGACGGGGGTAGTCTCAAGCTGGCCGGCCTGCTCTGGTGCCTG
GCCTCGCGCCGCCGTGTATCGCCCCGCCCTGGGCGGCAAGGCTGGCCCGGTCGGCACCAGTTGCGTGAGC
GGAAAGATGGCCGCTTCCCGGCCCTGCTGCAGGGAGCTCAAAATGGAGGACGCGGCGCTCGGGAGAGCGG
GCGGGTGAGTCACCCACACAAAGGAAAAGGGCCTTTCCGTCCTCAGCCGTCGCTTCATGTGACTCCACGG
AGTACCGGGCGCCGTCCAGGCACCTCGATTAGTTCTCGAGCTTTTGGAGTACGTCGTCTTTAGGTTGGGG
GGAGGGGTTTTATGCGATGGAGTTTCCCCACACTGAGTGGGTGGAGACTGAAGTTAGGCCAGCTTGGCAC
TTGATGTAATTCTCCTTGGAATTTGCCCTTTTTGAGTTTGGATCTTGGTTCATTCTCAAGCCTCAGACAG
TGGTTCAAAGTTTTTTTCTTCCATTTCAGGTGTCGTGAGGCTAGCACCGCCACCATGGCACACATGGCAT
TCAGGGATGTGGCTGTGGATTTCACCCAGGATGAGTGGAGGCTGCTGAGCCCTGCTCAAAGGACTCTGTA
CAGAGAGGTGATGCTGGAGAACTACAGCAACCTGGTCTCACTGGGAATTTCATTTTCTAAACCAGAACTC
ATCACCCAGCTGGAGCAAGGGAAAGAGACCTGGAGAGAGGAAAAAAAATGTTCACCGGCAACCTGTCCAG
CAGATCCAGAGCCAGAGCTCTACCTCGATCCTTTCTGCCCTCCGGGTTTCTCCAGTCAGAAATTCCCCAT
GCAGCATGTGCTGTGTAATCATCCCCCCTGGATCTTCACATGCTTGTGTGCAGAAGGTAACATCCAGCCT
GGGGATCCGGGCCCAGGGGACCAGGAGAAGCAGCAACAAGCCTCTGAGGGGAGACCCTGGAGTGATCAAG
CAGAAGGTCCTGAGGGAGAAGGTGCCATGCCTTTGTTTGGAAGAACCAAGAAAAGGACTCTGGGAGCGTT
CTCCAGGCCACCCCAGAGGCAGCCAGTCAGCTCTCGGAACGGCCTCAGAGGGGTGGAGTTAGAAGCCAGC
CCAGCTCAGTCAGGGAACCCTGAGGAAACAGACAAATTGTTGAAGAGGATAGAAGTCTTAGGATTTGGAA
CAGTCAACTGTGGAGAGTGTGGACTGAGCTTCAGCAAGATGACAAACCTGCTCAGTCACCAGCGGATACA
CTCAGGGGAGAAGCCCTACGTGTGTGGGGTATGTGAGAAGGGCTTCAGCCTAAAGAAGAGCCTCGCCAGA
CACCAGAAGGCACACTCGGGGGAGAAGCCAATTGTGTGCAGGGAGTGTGGACGAGGCTTTAACCGGAAGT
CAACGCTAATCATACACGAACGGACACACTCCGGTGAGAAACCTTACATGTGCAGTGAGTGTGGGCGAGG
CTTCAGCCAGAAGTCAAACCTCATCATACACCAGAGGACACACTCAGGGGAAAAGCCTTACGTGTGCCGG
GAATGTGGCAAAGGCTTCAGCCAGAAGTCAGCTGTCGTGAGACACCAGAGGACACACTTGGAGGAGAAGA
CCATCGTGTGCAGTGACTGTGGCCTGGGCTTCAGCGACAGGTCAAACCTCATCTCCCACCAGAGGACGCA
CTCTGGGGAGAAGCCCTACGCCTGCAAGGAGTGTGGGCGATGCTTCAGGCAGAGGACCACCCTTGTCAAC
CACCAGAGGACACACTCAAAGGAGAAGCCCTATGTGTGCGGGGTGTGTGGGCACAGCTTCAGCCAGAATT
CAACCCTCATCTCTCACAGGCGGACACACACTGGGGAGAAGCCGTATGTTTGTGGGGTGTGTGGGCGAGG
CTTTAGTCTCAAGTCACACCTCAACAGACACCAGAACATACACTCAGGAGAGAAGCCCATTGTGTGCAAG
GACTGTGGCCGGGGCTTCAGCCAGCAATCCAACCTCATCAGACACCAGAGGACGCACTCAGGCGAGAAGC
CCATGGTGTGTGGGGAGTGCGGGCGAGGCTTCAGCCAGAAGTCAAACCTTGTTGCACACCAGAGGACGCA
CTCAGGGGAGAGGCCGTATGTGTGCCGAGAGTGCGGGCGAGGCTTTAGCCACCAGGCCGGTCTCATCAGG
CACAAGCGGAAGCACTCGAGGGAGAAGCCCTACATGTGCAGGCAGTGTGGACTGGGCTTTGGCAATAAGT
CAGCTCTAATTACACACAAGCGGGCTCACTCGGAAGAGAAGCCTTGTGTGTGCAGAGAGTGTGGCCAAGG
CTTTCTCCAAAAGTCACACCTCACCTTACATCAAATGACACATACGGGGGAGAAGCCATATGTGTGCAAG
ACGTGTGGGCGGGGCTTCAGCCTCAAGTCTCACCTCAGCAGACACAGGAAGACCACGTCTGTCCACCACA
GACTGCCAGTGCAGCCCGACCCTGAGCCGTGTGCAGGGCAACCTTCGGATTCCTTATACTCTCTCTAGTA
ATGAACTAGTCCGTAACTTGAAAGTATTTCGATTTCTTGGCTTTATATATCTTGTGGAAAGGACGAGTTA
TAGCATAAGGCTCACTTTGGACGCGTTAAGTCGACAATCAACCTCTGGATTACAAAATTTGTGAAAGATT
GACTGGTATTCTTAACTATGTTGCTCCTTTTACGCTATGTGGATACGCTGCTTTAATGCCTTTGTATCAT
GCTATTGCTTCCCGTATGGCTTTCATTTTCTCCTCCTTGTATAAATCCTGGTTGCTGTCTCTTTATGAGG
AGTTGTGGCCCGTTGTCAGGCAACGTGGCGTGGTGTGCACTGTGTTTGCTGACGCAACCCCCACTGGTTG
GGGCATTGCCACCACCTGTCAGCTCCTTTCCGGGACTTTCGCTTTCCCCCTCCCTATTGCCACGGCGGAA
CTCATCGCCGCCTGCCTTGCCCGCTGCTGGACAGGGGCTCGGCTGTTGGGCACTGACAATTCCGTGGTGT
TGTCGGGGAAATCATCGTCCTTTCCTTGGCTGCTCGCCTGTGTTGCCACCTGGATTCTGCGCGGGACGTC
CTTCTGCTACGTCCCTTCGGCCCTCAATCCAGCGGACCTTCCTTCCCGCGGCCTGCTGCCGGCTCTGCGG
CCTCTTCCGCGTCTTCGCCTTCGCCCTCAGACGAGTCGGATCTCCCTTTGGGCCGCCTCCCCGCGTCGAC
TTTAAGACCAATGACTTACAAGGCAGCTGTAGATCTTAGCCACTTTTTAAAAGAAAAGGGGGGACTGGAA
GGGCTAATTCACTCCCAACGAAGACAAGATCTGCTTTTTGCTTGTACTGGGTCTCTCTGGTTAGACCAGA
TCTGAGCCTGGGAGCTCTCTGGCTAACTAGGGAACCCACTGCTTAAGCCTCAATAAAGCTTGCCTTGAGT
GCTTCAAGTAGTGTGTGCCCGTCTGTTGTGTGACTCTGGTAACTAGAGATCCCTCAGACCCTTTTAGTCA
GTGTGGAAAATCTCTAGCAGTACGTATAGTAGTTCATGTCATCTTATTATTCAGTATTTATAACTTGCAA
AGAAATGAATATCAGAGAGTGAGAGGAACTTGTTTATTGCAGCTTATAATGGTTACAAATAAAGCAATAG
CATCACAAATTTCACAAATAAAGCATTTTTTTCACTGCATTCTAGTTGTGGTTTGTCCAAACTCATCAAT
GTATCTTATCATGTCTGGCTCTAGCTATCCCGCCCCTAACTCCGCCCATCCCGCCCCTAACTCCGCCCAG
TTCCGCCCATTCTCCGCCCCATGGCTGACTAATTTTTTTTATTTATGCAGAGGCCGAGGCCGCCTCGGCC
TCTGAGCTATTCCAGAAGTAGTGAGGAGGCTTTTTTGGAGGCCTAGGGACGTACCCAATTCGCCCTATAG
TGAGTCGTATTACGCGCGCTCACTGGCCGTCGTTTTACAACGTCGTGACTGGGAAAACCCTGGCGTTACC
CAACTTAATCGCCTTGCAGCACATCCCCCTTTCGCCAGCTGGCGTAATAGCGAAGAGGCCCGCACCGATC
GCCCTTCCCAACAGTTGCGCAGCCTGAATGGCGAATGGG
[124 nt withheld, positions 7670-7793]
C
[91 nt withheld, positions 7795-7885]
A
[49 nt withheld, positions 7887-7935]
CCTTTGACGTTGGAGTCCACGTTCTTT
[37 nt withheld, positions 7963-7999]
ACCCTATCTCGGTCTATTCTTTTGATTTATAAGGGATTTTGCCGATTTCGGCCTATTGGTTAAAAAATGA
GCTGATTTAACAAAAATTTAACGCGAATTTTAACAAAATATTAACGCTTACAATTTAGGTGGCACTTTTC
GGGGAAATGTGCGCGGAACCCCTATTTGTTTATTTTTCTAAATACATTCAAATATGTATCCGCTCATGAG
ACAATAACCCTGATAAATGCTTCAATAATATTGAAAAAGGAAGAGTATGAGTATTCAACATTTCCGTGTC
GCCCTTATTCCCTTTTTTGCGGCATTTTGCCTTCCTGTTTTTGCTCACCCAGAAACGCTGGTGAAAGTAA
AAGATGCTGAAGATCAGTTGGGTGCACGAGTGGGTTACATCGAACTGGATCTCAACAGCGGTAAGATCCT
TGAGAGTTTTCGCCCCGAAGAACGTTTTCCAATGATGAGCACTTTTAAAGTTCTGCTATGTGGCGCGGTA
TTATCCCGTATTGACGCCGGGCAAGAGCAACTCGGTCGCCGCATACACTATTCTCAGAATGACTTGGTTG
AGTACTCACCAGTCACAGAAAAGCATCTTACGGATGGCATGACAGTAAGAGAATTATGCAGTGCTGCCAT
AACCATGAGTGATAACACTGCGGCCAACTTACTTCTGACAACGATCGGAGGACCGAAGGAGCTAACCGCT
TTTTTGCACAACATGGGGGATCATGTAACTCGCCTTGATCGTTGGGAACCGGAGCTGAATGAAGCCATAC
CAAACGACGAGCGTGACACCACGATGCCTGTAGCAATGGCAACAACGTTGCGCAAACTATTAACTGGCGA
ACTACTTACTCTAGCTTCCCGGCAACAATTAATAGACTGGATGGAGGCGGATAAAGTTGCAGGACCACTT
CTGCGCTCGGCCCTTCCGGCTGGCTGGTTTATTGCTGATAAATCTGGAGCCGGTGAGCGTGGGTCTCGCG
GTATCATTGCAGCACTGGGGCCAGATGGTAAGCCCTCCCGTATCGTAGTTATCTACACGACGGGGAGTCA
GGCAACTATGGATGAACGAAATAGACAGATCGCTGAGATAGGTGCCTCACTGATTAAGCATTGGTAACTG
TCAGACCAAGTTTACTCATATATACTTTAGATTGATTTAAAACTTCATTTTTAATTTAAAAGGATCTAGG
TGAAGATCCTTTTTGATAATCTCATGACCAAAATCCCTTAACGTGAGTTTTCGTTCCACTGAGCGTCAGA
CCCCGTAGAAAAGATCAAAGGATCTTCTTGAGATCCTTTTTTTCTGCGCGTAATCTGCTGCTTGCAAACA
AAAAAACCACCGCTACCAGCGGTGGTTTGTTTGCCGGATCAAGAGCTACCAACTCTTTTTCCGAAGGTAA
CTGGCTTCAGCAGAGCGCAGATACCAAATACTGTTCTTCTAGTGTAGCCGTAGTTAGGCCACCACTTCAA
GAACTCTGTAGCACCGCCTACATACCTCGCTCTGCTAATCCTGTTACCAGTGGCTGCTGCCAGTGGCGAT
AAGTCGTGTCTTACCGGGTTGGACTCAAGACGATAGTTACCGGATAAGGCGCAGCGGTCGGGCTGAACGG
GGGGTTCGTGCACACAGCCCAGCTTGGAGCGAACGACCTACACCGAACTGAGATACCTACAGCGTGAGCT
ATGAGAAAGCGCCACGCTTCCCGAAGGGAGAAAGGCGGACAGGTATCCGGTAAGCGGCAGGGTCGGAACA
GGAGAGCGCACGAGGGAGCTTCCAGGGGGAAACGCCTGGTATCTTTATAGTCCTGTCGGGTTTCGCCACC
TCTGACTTGAGCGTCGATTTTTGTGATGCTCGTCAGGGGGGCGGAGCCTATGGAAAAACGCCAGCAACGC
GGCCTTTTTACGGTTCCTGGCCTTTTGCTGGCCTTTTGCTCACATGTTCTTTCCTGCGTTATCCCCTGAT
TCTGTGGATAACCGTATTACCGCCTTTGAGTGAGCTGATACCGCTCGCCGCAGCCGAACGACCGAGCGCA
GCGAGTCAGTGAGCGAGGAAGCGGAAGAGCGCCCAATACGCAAACCGCCTCTCCCCGCGCGTTGGCCGAT
TCATTAATGCAGCTGGCACGACAGGTTTCCCGACTGGAAAGCGGGCAGTGAGCGCAACGCAATTAATGTG
AGTTAGCTCACTCATTAGGCACCCCAGGCTTTACACTTTATGCTTCCGGCTCGTATGTTGTGTGGAATTG
TGAGCGGATAACAATTTCACACAGGAAACAGCTATGACCATGATTACGCCAAGCGCGCAATTAACCCTCA
CTAAAGGGAACAAAAGCTGGAGCTGCAAGC
