>Addgene plasmid #144099 | TFORF1249 | depositor partial sequence | sequence record 284421 | Insert
ACCGCCACCATGGCACACATGGCATTCAGGGATGTGGCTGTGGATTTCACCCAGGATGAGTGGAGGCTGC
TGAGCCCTGCTCAAAGGACTCTGTACAGAGAGGTGATGCTGGAGAACTACAGCAACCTGGTCTCACTGGG
AATTTCATTTTCTAAACCAGAACTCATCACCCAGCTGGAGCAAGGGAAAGAGACCTGGAGAGAGGAAAAA
AAATGTTCACCGGCAACCTGTCCAGCAGATCCAGAGCCAGAGCTCTACCTCGATCCTTTCTGCCCTCCGG
GTTTCTCCAGTCAGAAATTCCCCATGCAGCATGTGCTGTGTAATCATCCCCCCTGGATCTTCACATGCTT
GTGTGCAGAAGGTAACATCCAGCCTGGGGATCCGGGCCCAGGGGACCAGGAGAAGCAGCAACAAGCCTCT
GAGGGGAGACCCTGGAGTGATCAAGCAGAAGGTCCTGAGGGAGAAGGTGCCATGCCTTTGTTTGGAAGAA
CCAAGAAAAGGACTCTGGGAGCGTTCTCCAGGCCACCCCAGAGGCAGCCAGTCAGCTCTCGGAACGGCCT
CAGAGGGGTGGAGTTAGAAGCCAGCCCAGCTCAGTCAGGGAACCCTGAGGAAACAGACAAATTGTTGAAG
AGGATAGAAGTCTTAGGATTTGGAACAGTCAACTGTGGAGAGTGTGGACTGAGCTTCAGCAAGATGACAA
ACCTGCTCAGTCACCAGCGGATACACTCAGGGGAGAAGCCCTACGTGTGTGGGGTATGTGAGAAGGGCTT
CAGCCTAAAGAAGAGCCTCGCCAGACACCAGAAGGCACACTCGGGGGAGAAGCCAATTGTGTGCAGGGAG
TGTGGACGAGGCTTTAACCGGAAGTCAACGCTAATCATACACGAACGGACACACTCCGGTGAGAAACCTT
ACATGTGCAGTGAGTGTGGGCGAGGCTTCAGCCAGAAGTCAAACCTCATCATACACCAGAGGACACACTC
AGGGGAAAAGCCTTACGTGTGCCGGGAATGTGGCAAAGGCTTCAGCCAGAAGTCAGCTGTCGTGAGACAC
CAGAGGACACACTTGGAGGAGAAGACCATCGTGTGCAGTGACTGTGGCCTGGGCTTCAGCGACAGGTCAA
ACCTCATCTCCCACCAGAGGACGCACTCTGGGGAGAAGCCCTACGCCTGCAAGGAGTGTGGGCGATGCTT
CAGGCAGAGGACCACCCTTGTCAACCACCAGAGGACACACTCAAAGGAGAAGCCCTATGTGTGCGGGGTG
TGTGGGCACAGCTTCAGCCAGAATTCAACCCTCATCTCTCACAGGCGGACACACACTGGGGAGAAGCCGT
ATGTTTGTGGGGTGTGTGGGCGAGGCTTTAGTCTCAAGTCACACCTCAACAGACACCAGAACATACACTC
AGGAGAGAAGCCCATTGTGTGCAAGGACTGTGGCCGGGGCTTCAGCCAGCAATCCAACCTCATCAGACAC
CAGAGGACGCACTCAGGCGAGAAGCCCATGGTGTGTGGGGAGTGCGGGCGAGGCTTCAGCCAGAAGTCAA
ACCTTGTTGCACACCAGAGGACGCACTCAGGGGAGAGGCCGTATGTGTGCCGAGAGTGCGGGCGAGGCTT
TAGCCACCAGGCCGGTCTCATCAGGCACAAGCGGAAGCACTCGAGGGAGAAGCCCTACATGTGCAGGCAG
TGTGGACTGGGCTTTGGCAATAAGTCAGCTCTAATTACACACAAGCGGGCTCACTCGGAAGAGAAGCCTT
GTGTGTGCAGAGAGTGTGGCCAAGGCTTTCTCCAAAAGTCACACCTCACCTTACATCAAATGACACATAC
GGGGGAGAAGCCATATGTGTGCAAGACGTGTGGGCGGGGCTTCAGCCTCAAGTCTCACCTCAGCAGACAC
AGGAAGACCACGTCTGTCCACCACAGACTGCCAGTGCAGCCCGACCCTGAGCCGTGTGCAGGGCAACCTT
CGGATTCCTTATACTCTCTCTAGTAATGAACTAGTCCGTAACTTGAAAGTATTTCGATTTCTTGGCTTTA
TATATCTTGTGGAAAGGACGAGTTATAGCATAAGGCTCACTTTGG
