>Addgene plasmid #144099 | TFORF1249 | depositor partial sequence | sequence record 284422 | Barcode
GTTATAGCATAAGGCTCACTTTGG
